Addgene plasmid #8637: Integrin alpha L - mCFP
Depositing lab: Timothy Springer. Depositing organization: Boston Children's Hospital. Publication: Bidirectional transmembrane signaling by cytoplasmic domain separation in integrins. Kim M, Carman CV, Springer TA. Science 2003 Sep 19;301(5640):1720-5. 10.1126/science.1084174 PubMed 14500982.
Backbone
  Vector backbone: pECFP N1
  Backbone manufacturer: Clontech
  Backbone size w/o insert (bp): 4700
  Vector type: Mammalian Expression
  Selectable markers: Neomycin (select with G418)
Growth in bacteria
  Bacterial resistance: Kanamycin, 50 μg/mL
  Growth temperature: 37°C
  Growth strain: DH5alpha
  Copy number: High Copy
Gene/Insert
  Gene/Insert name: Integrin, alpha L (alt name: CD11A)
  Species: H. sapiens (human)
  Insert size (bp): 3500
  GenBank ID: NM_002209
  Entrez Gene: ITGAL (a.k.a. CD11A, LFA-1, LFA1A)
  Tag / fusion protein: CFP (C terminal on backbone)
  Cloning method: Restriction Enzyme; 5′ cloning site HindIII (not destroyed); 3′ cloning site AgeI (not destroyed)
  Sequencing primers: 5′ EGFP-N
Terms and licenses: Academic/Nonprofit Terms; Industry Terms: Not Available to Industry
Depositor comments: Please note Addgene NGS result identified 3 mutations compared to integrin alpha-L isoform a precursor [Homo sapiens] NP_002200.2: R214W, N770S, P1136S.
How to cite: Integrin alpha L - mCFP was a gift from Timothy Springer (Addgene plasmid # 8637 ; http://n2t.net/addgene:8637 ; RRID:Addgene_8637)
