[The description below was written by a language model from this plasmid's Addgene catalogue record and pLannotate feature annotations shown in this document.]
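Description:
Integrin alpha L - mCFP is a mammalian expression plasmid built on the Clontech pECFP-N1 backbone. It encodes human integrin alpha L (ITGAL, also called CD11A, the alpha subunit of LFA-1) fused at its C terminus to a cyan fluorescent protein. The roughly 3.5 kb ITGAL coding sequence was inserted between the HindIII and AgeI sites of the multiple cloning site. It lies downstream of the human cytomegalovirus immediate-early enhancer and promoter and directly upstream of the ECFP coding sequence, joined by a short linker (which the automated annotation labels as an unrelated bacterial gene fragment, probably a spurious match). An SV40 polyadenylation signal terminates the fusion transcript. The name suggests a monomeric CFP variant, but the feature table simply annotates the fluorophore as ECFP.

The plasmid replicates at high copy in E. coli from a pUC-type ColE1 origin and also carries an f1 origin. A single Tn5 NeoR/KanR gene provides selection in both hosts. The bacterial bla-type promoter drives it for kanamycin resistance, and the SV40 enhancer/early promoter drives it for G418 selection in mammalian cells, with an HSV TK polyadenylation signal at its end. The sequenced record is 8,387 nt, in line with the stated backbone and insert sizes. Repository sequencing found three amino-acid differences from the reference alpha L isoform a precursor: R214W, N770S and P1136S.

Because the tag sits on the cytoplasmic tail of the alpha subunit, the construct suits live-cell imaging. The associated publication concerns cytoplasmic domain separation during bidirectional integrin signalling, which suggests use in fluorescence-based proximity measurements, presumably with a complementary tagged beta subunit that this record does not describe.
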