Features (pLannotate 1.2.2; 16 found; start..end, strand, type, name):
    329..433     -  promoter       AmpR promoter: bla
    460..888     +  rep_origin     f1 ori (sequence partly withheld): f1 bacteriophage origin of replication; arrow indicates direction of (+) strand synthesis
    922..1043    -  polyA_signal   SV40 poly(A) signal: SV40 polyadenylation signal
   1066..1149    -  CDS            large T antigen (fragment): large T antigen from SV40 (simian virus 40)
   1166..1885    -  CDS            ECFP: enhanced CFP mammalian codon-optimized
   1898..1963    -  CDS            mdlC (fragment): MDLC_PSEPU - Experimental evidence at protein level: Swiss-Prot protein existence level 1. From Pseudomonas putida (Arthrobacter siderocapsulatus).
   1964..5473    -  CDS            ITGAL: ITAL_HUMAN - Also known as CD11A. Experimental evidence at protein level: Swiss-Prot protein existence level 1. Integrin ITGAL/ITGB2 is a receptor for ICAM1, ICAM2, ICAM3 and ICAM4. Integrin ITGAL/ITGB2 is a receptor for F11R (PubMed:11812992, PubMed:15528364). Integin ITGAL/ITGB2 is a receptor for the secreted form of ubiquitin-like protein ISG15; the interaction is mediated by ITGAL (PubMed:29100055). Involved in a variety of immune phenomena including leukocyte-endothelial cell interaction, cytotoxic T-cell mediated killing, and antibody dependent killing by granulocytes and monocytes. Cont
   5590..5627    -  misc_feature   MCS (fragment): multiple cloning site
   5650..5853    -  promoter       CMV promoter: human cytomegalovirus (CMV) immediate early promoter
   5854..6157    -  enhancer       CMV enhancer: human cytomegalovirus immediate early enhancer
   6332..6920    -  rep_origin     ori: high-copy-number ColE1/pMB1/pBR322/pUC origin of replication
   7142..7158    +  polyA_signal   bGH poly(A) signal (fragment): bovine growth hormone polyadenylation signal
   7249..7296    -  polyA_signal   HSV TK poly(A) signal: herpes simplex virus thymidine kinase polyadenylation signal (Cole and Stacy, 1985)
   7355..7507    -  CDS            ble (fragment): BLE_KLEPN - Experimental evidence at protein level: Swiss-Prot protein existence level 1. Binding protein with a strong affinity to the bleomycin family of antibiotics. Binds to CL990; an antimitotic-antibiotic compound. From Klebsiella pneumoniae.
   7528..8322    -  CDS            NeoR/KanR: aminoglycoside phosphotransferase from Tn5; aph(3')-II (or nptII); confers resistance to neomycin, kanamycin, and G418 (Geneticin®)
   8357..327     -  promoter       SV40 promoter (across the origin): SV40 enhancer and early promoter
>Addgene plasmid #8637 | Integrin alpha L - mCFP | addgene full sequence | sequence record 404684 | Addgene NGS Result
CCTCACTACTTCTGGAATAGCTCAGAGGCCGAGGCGGCCTCGGCCTCTGCATAAATAAAAAAAATTAGTC
AGCCATGGGGCGGAGAATGGGCGGAACTGGGCGGAGTTAGGGGCGGGATGGGCGGAGTTAGGGGCGGGAC
TATGGTTGCTGACTAATTGAGATGCATGCTTTGCATACTTCTGCCTGCTGGGGAGCCTGGGGACTTTCCA
CACCTGGTTGCTGACTAATTGAGATGCATGCTTTGCATACTTCTGCCTGCTGGGGAGCCTGGGGACTTTC
CACACCCTAACTGACACACATTCCACAGCTGGTTCTTTCCGCCTCAGGACTCTTCCTTTTTCAATATTAT
TGAAGCATTTATCAGGGTTATTGTCTCATGAGCGGATACATATTTGAATGTATTTAGAAAAATAAACAAA
TAGGGGTTCCGCGCACATTTCCCCGAAAAGTGCCACCTG
[124 nt withheld, positions 460-583]
C
[91 nt withheld, positions 585-675]
A
[49 nt withheld, positions 677-725]
CCTTTGACGTTGGAGTCCACGTTCTTT
[37 nt withheld, positions 753-789]
ACCCTATCTCGGTCTATTCTTTTGATTTATAAGGGATTTTGCCGATTTCGGCCTATTGGTTAAAAAATGA
GCTGATTTAACAAAAATTTAACGCGAATTTTAACAAAATATTAACGCTTACAATTTACGCCTTAAGATAC
ATTGATGAGTTTGGACAAACCACAACTAGAATGCAGTGAAAAAAATGCTTTATTTGTGAAATTTGTGATG
CTATTGCTTTATTTGTAACCATTATAAGCTGCAATAAACAAGTTAACAACAACAATTGCATTCATTTTAT
GTTTCAGGTTCAGGGGGAGGTGTGGGAGGTTTTTTAAAGCAAGTAAAACCTCTACAAATGTGGTATGGCT
GATTATGATCTAGAGTCGCGGCCGCTTTACTTGTACAGCTCGTCCATGCCGAGAGTGATCCCGGCGGCGG
TCACGAACTCCAGCAGGACCATGTGATCGCGCTTCTCGTTGGGGTCTTTGCTCAGGGCGGACTGGGTGCT
CAGGTAGTGGTTGTCGGGCAGCAGCACGGGGCCGTCGCCGATGGGGGTGTTCTGCTGGTAGTGGTCGGCG
AGCTGCACGCTGCCGTCCTCGATGTTGTGGCGGATCTTGAAGTTGGCCTTGATGCCGTTCTTCTGCTTGT
CGGCGGTGATATAGACGTTGTGGCTGATGTAGTTGTACTCCAGCTTGTGCCCCAGGATGTTGCCGTCCTC
CTTGAAGTCGATGCCCTTCAGCTCGATGCGGTTCACCAGGGTGTCGCCCTCGAACTTCACCTCGGCGCGG
GTCTTGTAGTTGCCGTCGTCCTTGAAGAAGATGGTGCGCTCCTGGACGTAGCCTTCGGGCATGGCGGACT
TGAAGAAGTCGTGCTGCTTCATGTGGTCGGGGTAGCGGCTGAAGCACTGCACGCCCCAGGTCAGGGTGGT
CACGAGGGTGGGCCAGGGCACGGGCAGCTTGCCGGTGGTGCAGATGAACTTCAGGGTCAGCTTGCCGTAG
GTGGCATCGCCCTCGCCCTCGCCGGACACGCTGAACTTGTGGCCGTTTACGTCGCCGTCCAGCTCGACCA
GGATGGGCACCACCCCGGTGAACAGCTCCTCGCCCTTGCTCACCATGGTGGCGACCGGTCCAGCGTCTTG
GTCAACCTTCGCGGGTTCCGGAGCTGCAGTTGGGAGCTGGCGGCTGCTCTCTTCGTCCTTGCCACCACCA
CTCTCAGAGTCCTTCTCATGGAGGGGCTTCAGGCAGCCGGGATCCCCAGCCTCTTGCCCAGATGCCAGCT
GCTCAGAGTCTTCTGCAGAGATTCCATTCGGAACACCTCTGCCAGCCTCCATCTTCTCCTTCAGGTTCCG
TTTGAAGAAACCAACCTTGTACAGCACTATGAAAATGAGCAGCAGCAGCAGCAGCCCCCCGATGCCGCTC
AGCACGTAGAGGTAGAGCATCTGCTTCTCATACACCACGTCAACCTTCATGACAACCTGGGCCAGGGAGG
CGTTGCTGCCATAGAGGTGGAAATGCTTGCTGCTGTTGAAGGAGATGGAGAGGGAGCTGCAGAGGCTGAA
CATGGAAGAGGCCTCGATCTCTCCCACCAGCTCCAGAGTCCCGATCACTTGGACGAGGATCTCCTGCCTG
AAGACAACAGGGCAGCGGAACAGGGCTCCGGGGAGACAAGGCTCAGCTGCATCCGGGAGCCTCTCCAGAT
CCTCATAGTGGCAGGGCACGGGAGGCTCCATCTGCACGCTCCACTGGTGTGTGATGGGCCCCTCGCTGGG
AGGCTGTGGCACCCCAACCACAGCCTCCAGGGTGGGTATGTTGTGGTCGTGGATGGAAGGCTGGATCCTC
ACCTGGTACATGTGCTTGACTTGGTGGATCTTGGGGCCTTTGGGGGTGAAACTGACATAGAGTGTGGAGT
CTTCTTGGTCCTGGATGAGGATGTTGATGGGGTACAGGATGGGGATGATGGTAGTGGCTGAGTTGTCCTC
CAGGAGGTCTGAGTCCTCATTGTTACAGGTCACATTGGCGTGCAATTCAACCGAGTCCCCCCAGGAGCTG
TTTACCAGTGTATTAAACATCATCTGCAGAGCAACCGAGTGGCCTGCTTTGAAGATGGGAGAGCTCACAT
TGCAAGATAATGCCCTGGACAGAAGCCTGGACTCTTCAGGAAGCTCCTCGCAGCTCACAGGTATCTGGCT
ATGGGGCTTCAGCATCTCCACCTTGCGGAAGGAGAGTCCCGGGGGGAAGTGCAGGTCCAGCTGGACCCAG
TAAGCATCTTCTTCCAAGTTACTCAGGCTCAGCTCCACAGAGAGGCTGGCAAAAGCAGTTAGACGCAGGG
CTCTGGATCTTGCAGGAGAGAAGGACACTCTCAAGTTTGCCTCACACTTCTTGTCCTCCCCACAGCTCTT
CTCAAAAGGGATCTCCCAGGTTTCCGAGTGCAGGGAGGGTCTCAGGATGGGCGGTATGTCCTTGCCCTGC
GCCCTTTGGTCCCTCGGTGTCCCTTCCTCCTCCCAAAGAGAGAAATTCAGGGAAACATTGATGGGGGAGA
TGAGGTCTTGAACACATACCGGGAAATGAAATGAGAAGTCAGTGCATGACATGCTGGTGGTGACAGCTAT
ATTCCTTCTGAGTTCATGTCTCCCTCCTGGGAACAACCCCCGTCTTCTGGTCCGGTGGCCATCCAGCTGC
AGAGTGTAAGTGAGATTGGCAACCAGGCGGCCTTGGAACTGGGGGATGAGAGACTTGATCTGGAAACAGA
TTGTGATATTAACTCCTTCTTTCATCTTGTTACTGGTTGAATAGGAGCACTCCACTTCATGCACTGGGAT
CTCAGCTGGAGAGAAGGACATCAGGGTGACCATATCCACCACGGGCCGGGAGCTCAGCACGATCATCTGG
CTCTCAGCCCCCACAGCCACATCTGCCAAGCCATCCCCTTCAAGGTCCTTCACCCCATGGATGGAGCGTC
CAAACCACTGAATTCCTGAGAGCACTTGGGTCCCTTCTATCCGCTGACTTGGCTGGGGACTAAGCCCCCC
GTGCCTCCCATTGAAGATGTACACAGCCCCCTGCTCCTCCAGAGGGGCCCCCACAGCCACGTCTACCAGC
CCATCGCCGTTGATGTCTGTCAGAGCAGTGATGGCTTCTCCAAACCGCCCGAGTGGGTAGCCGGGGTCCC
CCTGCAGCTCTGAGACTTCTTCAAACCCCAACTGTCTTCTCTGGTAGATAAACACCCGGCCTCCTCTCTG
CTCCCCATAGAACAGTGGGGCACCAATCAGCAGCAGCTCTGTCTCCCCATCTTGGTCCACGTCGACGCCA
CACAGCTCCCCACCGAAATAAGAGCCAATCTGGGTCCCATGGATTGTCTGGACCTGGCTCCAGTGTCCTC
CGCCCTGTGGCTCTTGGAACAGCAGCACTCGGCCCATGTGCTGGTATCGAGGGGCTCCCGAGGCCAGCAA
CGAAGTCTTTTGCCGGGAGGGCAGCCAGGTCACGGTGTAACCCAAATAGCCTGCTCTCACTTCTGGTGTC
AATGGTTCATTCCCAATAAATGTGTCATCCTGCAGGTCTGCCTTCAGGTCAAGAAAGCCCCCAGCCCAGT
CCTTGGCTCCTACTGCCCCCACGACTGCATGGCCCCTGCTGAGGTCAGCACTGATGCCGCTGGAGGACAG
CTCCATGTTGAAGGAAGTCAGGTCCTGTTTGCTTGTGCCCTCAATGACATAGATCTTCTTCTGCAGCTCA
GTGAATAGATCTTTCAGCTTCTCAAATGTGTCCAGAATTTTCACAAACTCGCTCGCGGGTTTTGATGCAA
ATTTGTGGAGGGTCTCCTGACTCTCCTTGGTCTGAAAATGCTTTCCAATCCCGATGATGTAGCGGATGAT
GTCTTTGGCCGCATCGATGTTGCCACTGTCAGTGGCCTCCCCATCCGTGATGATGATAAGCACTTTGGTG
GCATCTGGCCGGGCCCCCAGCTCCTCCCGGAACACCTCTGTCGCGACATAATTGATGGCACCAAAGGTAT
TGGTCAACAGCAACATGTGCTTTACATGCTTCAGCAGAGCATCAGGGTCCTTCCATTTAACATAATCTGA
GAAATCAAATTCTGTTTTGTAGCTTGTGGAAAACTGAACAGCAGCAAACTGGTACGAAGTGTTGCTGAGT
TTCTTCATCACATCCTTCATGAAGTCCAGAATTTTCTGAAATTCATCTGGCTGCAAGCTCATCGAACCAT
CAAACAGAAATACCAGGTCTACGTTGCCCTTGATACATTCCTGAAAACCAGGGCGCCCCTGCAGCATGGG
ACCCTGCAGATTCTGGCGGAAGAGGTAACACAGGCCACTCAGATAGGTGTTCTGGTCACACGTTCGAGAC
AGCCCAGGGTCACAGGCCAAAATGCTTCCATCTGTGGGGTCTGTTGCCAAGGTCATTCCCAAGTACTTGG
AGGTATAGTTGGAACCTCTCAGGGTGACTGGCAGGCAGTGTCCTGTGCCCGACTGGCACTGATAGAGGCT
TCCTGTGCTGTTCCCCTCCCCTGGAGCTCCCACGATGACCCCGTTTCCGACCTGCAGGACGCGGTATCCA
AAGTGCCTCCCGGCGCGCGGTGGGGAGAAGCTCCGCGCGCCCCGCACGTCCAGGTTGTAGCTCGAGGCCG
GCGCGAAGAAAAAGAACCCAGACAGCAGCGCCATGGCCATCACAGTGATGCAGGAATCCTTCATCCTTCC
AGCACTCGAGGGACCTGTGGCCCCAGGGGCAGCGTCAGGAGGCCCGTGGGATTTGCTGGCAACCTAGACA
GGGTGAAAGAGGGAATTCGAGCTCGCCCGGGGATCCTCTAGAAGCTTGAGCTCGAGATCTGAGTCCGGTA
GCGCTAGCGGATCTGACGGTTCACTAAACCAGCTCTGCTTATATAGACCTCCCACCGTACACGCCTACCG
CCCATTTGCGTCAATGGGGCGGAGTTGTTACGACATTTTGGAAAGTCCCGTTGATTTTGGTGCCAAAACA
AACTCCCATTGACGTCAATGGGGTGGAGACTTGGAAATCCCCGTGAGTCAAACCGCTATCCACGCCCATT
GATGTACTGCCAAAACCGCATCACCATGGTAATAGCGATGACTAATACGTAGATGTACTGCCAAGTAGGA
AAGTCCCATAAGGTCATGTACTGGGCATAATGCCAGGCGGGCCATTTACCGTCATTGACGTCAATAGGGG
GCGTACTTGGCATATGATACACTTGATGTACTGCCAAGTGGGCAGTTTACCGTAAATACTCCACCCATTG
ACGTCAATGGAAAGTCCCTATTGGCGTTACTATGGGAACATACGTCATTATTGACGTCAATGGGCGGGGG
TCGTTGGGCGGTCAGCCAGGCGGGCCATTTACCGTAAGTTATGTAACGCGGAACTCCATATATGGGCTAT
GAACTAATGACCCCGTAATTGATTACTATTAATAACTAATGCATGGCGGTAATACGGTTATCCACAGAAT
CAGGGGATAACGCAGGAAAGAACATGTGAGCAAAAGGCCAGCAAAAGGCCAGGAACCGTAAAAAGGCCGC
GTTGCTGGCGTTTTTCCATAGGCTCCGCCCCCCTGACGAGCATCACAAAAATCGACGCTCAAGTCAGAGG
TGGCGAAACCCGACAGGACTATAAAGATACCAGGCGTTTCCCCCTGGAAGCTCCCTCGTGCGCTCTCCTG
TTCCGACCCTGCCGCTTACCGGATACCTGTCCGCCTTTCTCCCTTCGGGAAGCGTGGCGCTTTCTCATAG
CTCACGCTGTAGGTATCTCAGTTCGGTGTAGGTCGTTCGCTCCAAGCTGGGCTGTGTGCACGAACCCCCC
GTTCAGCCCGACCGCTGCGCCTTATCCGGTAACTATCGTCTTGAGTCCAACCCGGTAAGACACGACTTAT
CGCCACTGGCAGCAGCCACTGGTAACAGGATTAGCAGAGCGAGGTATGTAGGCGGTGCTACAGAGTTCTT
GAAGTGGTGGCCTAACTACGGCTACACTAGAAGAACAGTATTTGGTATCTGCGCTCTGCTGAAGCCAGTT
ACCTTCGGAAAAAGAGTTGGTAGCTCTTGATCCGGCAAACAAACCACCGCTGGTAGCGGTGGTTTTTTTG
TTTGCAAGCAGCAGATTACGCGCAGAAAAAAAGGATCTCAAGAAGATCCTTTGATCTTTTCTACGGGGTC
TGACGCTCAGTGGAACGAAAACTCACGTTAAGGGATTTTGGTCATGAGATTATCAAAAAGGATCTTCACC
TAGATCCTTTTAAATTAAAAATGAAGTTTTAAATCAATCTAAAGTATATATGAGTAACCTGAGGCTATGG
CAGGGCCTGCCGCCCCGACGTTGGCTGCGAGCCCTGGGCCTTCACCCGAACTTGGGGGGTGGGGTGGGGA
AAAGGAAGAAACGCGGGCGTATTGGCCCCAATGGGGTCTCGGTGGGGTATCGACAGAGTGCCAGCCCTGG
GACCGAACCCCGCGTTTATGAACAAACGACCCAACACCGTGCGTTTTATTCTGTCTTTTTATTGCCGTCA
TAGCGCGGGTTCCTTCCGGTATTGTCTCCTTCCGTGTTTCAGTTAGCCTCCCCCTAGGGTGGGCGAAGAA
CTCCAGCATGAGATCCCCGCGCTGGAGGATCATCCAGCCGGCGTCCCGGAAAACGATTCCGAAGCCCAAC
CTTTCATAGAAGGCGGCGGTGGAATCGAAATCTCGTGATGGCAGGTTGGGCGTCGCTTGGTCGGTCATTT
CGAACCCCAGAGTCCCGCTCAGAAGAACTCGTCAAGAAGGCGATAGAAGGCGATGCGCTGCGAATCGGGA
GCGGCGATACCGTAAAGCACGAGGAAGCGGTCAGCCCATTCGCCGCCAAGCTCTTCAGCAATATCACGGG
TAGCCAACGCTATGTCCTGATAGCGGTCCGCCACACCCAGCCGGCCACAGTCGATGAATCCAGAAAAGCG
GCCATTTTCCACCATGATATTCGGCAAGCAGGCATCGCCATGGGTCACGACGAGATCCTCGCCGTCGGGC
ATGCTCGCCTTGAGCCTGGCGAACAGTTCGGCTGGCGCGAGCCCCTGATGCTCTTCGTCCAGATCATCCT
GATCGACAAGACCGGCTTCCATCCGAGTACGTGCTCGCTCGATGCGATGTTTCGCTTGGTGGTCGAATGG
GCAGGTAGCCGGATCAAGCGTATGCAGCCGCCGCATTGCATCAGCCATGATGGATACTTTCTCGGCAGGA
GCAAGGTGAGATGACAGGAGATCCTGCCCCGGCACTTCGCCCAATAGCAGCCAGTCCCTTCCCGCTTCAG
TGACAACGTCGAGCACAGCTGCGCAAGGAACGCCCGTCGTGGCCAGCCACGATAGCCGCGCTGCCTCGTC
TTGCAGTTCATTCAGGGCACCGGACAGGTCGGTCTTGACAAAAAGAACCGGGCGCCCCTGCGCTGACAGC
CGGAACACGGCGGCATCAGAGCAGCCGATTGTCTGTTGTGCCCAGTCATAGCCGAATAGCCTCTCCACCC
AAGCGGCCGGAGAACCTGCGTGCAATCCATCTTGTTCAATCATGCGAAACGATCCTCATCCTGTCTCTTG
ATCGATCTTTGCAAAAGCCTAGGCCTCCAAAAAAGCCT
