>Addgene plasmid #8637 | Integrin alpha L - mCFP | addgene partial sequence | sequence record 17153 | 8637, EGFP-N primer
CGGTGANGCTCTCGCCCTTGCTCACCATGGTGGCGACCGGTCCAGCGTCTTGGTCAACCTTCGCGGGTTC
CGGAGCTGCAGTTGGGAGCTGGCGGCTGCTCTCTTCGTCCTTGCCACCACCACTCTCAGAGTCCTTCTCA
TGGAGGGGCTTCAGGCAGCCGGGATCCCCAGCCTCTTGCCCAGATGCCAGCTGCTCAGAGTCTTCTGCAG
AGATTCCATTCGGAACACCTCTGCCAGCCTCCATCTTCTCCTTCAGGTTCCGTTTGAAGAAACCAACCTT
GTACAGCACTATGAAAATGAGCAGCAGCAGCAGCAGCCCCCCGATGCCGCTCAGCACGTAGAGGTAGAGC
ATCTGCTTCTCATACACCACGTCAACCTTCATGACAACCTGGGCCAGGGAGGCGTTGCTGCCATAGAGGT
GGAAATGCTTGCTGCTGTTGAAGGAGATGGAGAGGGAGCTGCAGAGGCTGAACATGGAAGAGGCCTCGAT
CTCTCCCACCAGCTCCAGAGTCCCGATCACTTGGACGAGGATCTCCTGCCTGAAGACAACAGGGCAGCGG
AACAGGGCTCCGGGGAGACAAGGCTCAGCTGCATCCGGGAGCCTCTCCAGATCCTCATAGTGGCAGGGCA
CGGGAGGCTCCATCTGCACGCTCCACTGGTGTGTGATGGGCCCCTCGCTGGGAGGCTGTGGCACCCCAAC
CACAGCCTCCAGGGTGGGTATGTTGTGGTCGTGGATGGAAGGCTGGATCCTCACCTGGTACATGTGCTTG
ACTTGGTGGATCTTGGGGCCTTTGGGGGTGAAACTGACATAGAGTGTGGAGTCTTCTTGGTCCTGGATGA
GGATGTTGATGGGGTACAGGATGGGGATGATGGTAGTGGCTGAGTTGTCCTCCAGGAGGTCTGAGTCCTC
ATTGTTACAGGTCACATTGGCGTGCAATTCAACCGAGTCCCCCNAGGAGCTGTTTACCAGTGTATTAACA
TCATCTGCANANCAACCGANTGGCCTGCTTNGAAANGGGANANCTCACATNGCAAANAATGCCCTGGAAA
NAAACCTGGACTCTNCAGAANCTCCTCNCACTCAAAGTATCTGGNTAGGGGCTNCACATCTCNCNTGCGA
AAGAAATCCCGGGGGAATGCAGTCCGCTGANCCATAACATTTNTNCAGTACCNGTCACTCNAAAAG
